Addgene plasmid #163220: A0A0F4YNJ0
Purpose: Inducible expression of UniProt identifier A0A0F4YNJ0
Depositing lab: Martin Engqvist. Depositing organization: Chalmers University of Technology. Publication: Experimental and computational investigation of enzyme functional annotations uncovers misannotation in the EC 1.1.3.15 enzyme class. Rembeza E, Engqvist MKM. PLoS Comput Biol. 2021 Sep 23;17(9):e1009446. doi: 10.1371/journal.pcbi.1009446. eCollection 2021 Sep. PubMed 34555022.
Backbone
  Vector backbone: pET21a(+)
  Vector type: Bacterial Expression
Growth in bacteria
  Bacterial resistance: Ampicillin, 100 μg/mL
  Growth temperature: 37°C
  Growth strain: DH5alpha
  Copy number: High Copy
Gene/Insert
  Gene/Insert name: A0A0F4YNJ0 (alt name: flavoprotein oxidoreductase)
  Species: Rasamsonia emersonii
  Promoter: T7
  Tag / fusion protein: T7 (N terminal on backbone); 10xHis (C terminal on backbone)
  Cloning method: Unknown
  Sequencing primers: 5′ T7; 3′ T7-term
Terms and licenses: Academic/Nonprofit Terms; Industry Terms: Not Available to Industry
Depositor comments: Insert name is a UniProt identifier
How to cite: A0A0F4YNJ0 was a gift from Martin Engqvist (Addgene plasmid # 163220 ; http://n2t.net/addgene:163220 ; RRID:Addgene_163220)
