[The description below was written by a language model from this plasmid's Addgene catalogue record and pLannotate feature annotations shown in this document.]
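Description:
A0A0F4YNJ0 is a bacterial expression plasmid built on the pET21a(+) backbone for inducible production of a Rasamsonia emersonii protein described as a flavoprotein oxidoreductase; the construct is named after the protein's UniProt identifier. The full sequence is 7,080 nt. It is maintained in E. coli through a ColE1/pMB1-type origin and selected with ampicillin via the bla gene and its own promoter. The catalogue lists it as high copy, although the feature table also shows the rop gene and bom region carried over from pBR322, which normally moderate copy number. An f1 origin is present for single-stranded DNA production. Short tetracycline-resistance fragments and a predicted E. coli ORF are non-functional backbone remnants.

The expression cassette follows the standard pET layout: a T7 promoter immediately followed by a lac operator, then the strong T7 gene 10 ribosome binding site, the coding region, and a T7 terminator. The plasmid-borne lacI gene supplies repressor, so transcription needs a host providing T7 RNA polymerase and is switched on with IPTG or lactose. The insert is not annotated as a named feature. It occupies the otherwise unlabelled region between the RBS and the C-terminal tag, where the annotation tool found only a partial match to maize nitrate reductase, probably reflecting a shared conserved domain rather than a separate element. The catalogue records an N-terminal T7 tag and a C-terminal 10xHis tag from the backbone. The feature table shows a 9xHis tag spanning the sequence origin but no N-terminal T7 tag. The His tag allows metal-affinity purification. The associated study examined enzyme functional annotations in the EC 1.1.3.15 class, so the plasmid's use is recombinant expression of this protein for experimental activity testing.
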