Features (pLannotate 1.2.2; 19 found; start..end, strand, type, name):
     28..77      +  CDS            SET1 (fragment): solubility-enhancement tag derived from T7 phage gene 10B
     85..132     +  terminator     T7 terminator: transcription terminator for bacteriophage T7 RNA polymerase
    169..624     +  rep_origin     f1 ori (sequence partly withheld): f1 bacteriophage origin of replication; arrow indicates direction of (+) strand synthesis
    651..755     +  promoter       AmpR promoter: bla
    756..1616    +  CDS            AmpR: β-lactamase; bla; confers resistance to ampicillin, carbenicillin, and related antibiotics
   1787..2375    +  rep_origin     ori: high-copy-number ColE1/pMB1/pBR322/pUC origin of replication
   2561..2703    -  misc_feature   bom: basis of mobility region from pBR322
   2805..2996    -  CDS            rop: Rop protein, which maintains plasmids at low copy number; rop
   3013..3393    +  CDS            YPB1_ECOLX: Protein predicted: Swiss-Prot protein existence level 4. From Escherichia coli.
   3465..3756    -  CDS            TcR (fragment): tetracycline efflux protein; tet; confers resistance to tetracycline
   3771..3792    -  protein_bind   CAP binding site: CAP binding activates transcription in the presence of cAMP. E. coli catabolite activator protein
   3805..4887    -  CDS            lacI: lac repressor; lacI; The lac repressor binds to the lac operator to inhibit transcription in E. coli. This inhibition can be relieved by adding lactose or isopropyl-β-D-thiogalactopyranoside (IPTG).
   4888..4965    -  promoter       lacI promoter: lacI
   4973..5252    -  CDS            TcR (fragment): tetracycline efflux protein; tet; confers resistance to tetracycline
   5274..5292    +  promoter       T7 promoter: promoter for bacteriophage T7 RNA polymerase
   5293..5317    +  protein_bind   lac operator: The lac repressor binds to the lac operator to inhibit transcription in E. coli. This inhibition can be relieved by adding lactose or isopropyl-β-D-thiogalactopyranoside (IPTG). lac repressor encoded by lacI
   5332..5354    +  RBS            RBS: efficient ribosome binding site from bacteriophage T7 gene 10 (Olins and Rangwala, 1989)
   5605..5802    +  CDS            NIA1_MAIZE (fragment): Experimental evidence at protein level: Swiss-Prot protein existence level 1. Nitrate reductase is a key enzyme involved in the first step of nitrate assimilation in plants, fungi and bacteria. From Zea mays (Maize).
   7069..15      +  CDS            9xHis (across the origin): 9xHis affinity tag
>Addgene plasmid #163220 | A0A0F4YNJ0 | depositor full sequence | sequence record 316313 | Full Sequence
CACCACCACCACCACCACTGAGATCCGGCTGCTAACAAAGCCCGAAAGGAAGCTGAGTTGGCTGCTGCCA
CCGCTGAGCAATAACTAGCATAACCCCTTGGGGCCTCTAAACGGGTCTTGAGGGGTTTTTTGCTGAAAGG
AGGAACTATATCCGGATTGGCGAATGGG
[124 nt withheld, positions 169-292]
C
[91 nt withheld, positions 294-384]
A
[49 nt withheld, positions 386-434]
CCTTTGACGTTGGAGTCCACGTTCTTT
[37 nt withheld, positions 462-498]
ACCCTATCTCGGTCTATTCTTTTGATTTATAAGGGATTTTGCCGATTTCGGCCTATTGGTTAAAAAATGA
GCTGATTTAACAAAAATTTAACGCGAATTTTAACAAAATATTAACGTTTACAATTTCAGGTGGCACTTTT
CGGGGAAATGTGCGCGGAACCCCTATTTGTTTATTTTTCTAAATACATTCAAATATGTATCCGCTCATGA
GACAATAACCCTGATAAATGCTTCAATAATATTGAAAAAGGAAGAGTATGAGTATTCAACATTTCCGTGT
CGCCCTTATTCCCTTTTTTGCGGCATTTTGCCTTCCTGTTTTTGCTCACCCAGAAACGCTGGTGAAAGTA
AAAGATGCTGAAGATCAGTTGGGTGCACGAGTGGGTTACATCGAACTGGATCTCAACAGCGGTAAGATCC
TTGAGAGTTTTCGCCCCGAAGAACGTTTTCCAATGATGAGCACTTTTAAAGTTCTGCTATGTGGCGCGGT
ATTATCCCGTATTGACGCCGGGCAAGAGCAACTCGGTCGCCGCATACACTATTCTCAGAATGACTTGGTT
GAGTACTCACCAGTCACAGAAAAGCATCTTACGGATGGCATGACAGTAAGAGAATTATGCAGTGCTGCCA
TAACCATGAGTGATAACACTGCGGCCAACTTACTTCTGACAACGATCGGAGGACCGAAGGAGCTAACCGC
TTTTTTGCACAACATGGGGGATCATGTAACTCGCCTTGATCGTTGGGAACCGGAGCTGAATGAAGCCATA
CCAAACGACGAGCGTGACACCACGATGCCTGCAGCAATGGCAACAACGTTGCGCAAACTATTAACTGGCG
AACTACTTACTCTAGCTTCCCGGCAACAATTAATAGACTGGATGGAGGCGGATAAAGTTGCAGGACCACT
TCTGCGCTCGGCCCTTCCGGCTGGCTGGTTTATTGCTGATAAATCTGGAGCCGGTGAGCGTGGGTCTCGC
GGTATCATTGCAGCACTGGGGCCAGATGGTAAGCCCTCCCGTATCGTAGTTATCTACACGACGGGGAGTC
AGGCAACTATGGATGAACGAAATAGACAGATCGCTGAGATAGGTGCCTCACTGATTAAGCATTGGTAACT
GTCAGACCAAGTTTACTCATATATACTTTAGATTGATTTAAAACTTCATTTTTAATTTAAAAGGATCTAG
GTGAAGATCCTTTTTGATAATCTCATGACCAAAATCCCTTAACGTGAGTTTTCGTTCCACTGAGCGTCAG
ACCCCGTAGAAAAGATCAAAGGATCTTCTTGAGATCCTTTTTTTCTGCGCGTAATCTGCTGCTTGCAAAC
AAAAAAACCACCGCTACCAGCGGTGGTTTGTTTGCCGGATCAAGAGCTACCAACTCTTTTTCCGAAGGTA
ACTGGCTTCAGCAGAGCGCAGATACCAAATACTGTCCTTCTAGTGTAGCCGTAGTTAGGCCACCACTTCA
AGAACTCTGTAGCACCGCCTACATACCTCGCTCTGCTAATCCTGTTACCAGTGGCTGCTGCCAGTGGCGA
TAAGTCGTGTCTTACCGGGTTGGACTCAAGACGATAGTTACCGGATAAGGCGCAGCGGTCGGGCTGAACG
GGGGGTTCGTGCACACAGCCCAGCTTGGAGCGAACGACCTACACCGAACTGAGATACCTACAGCGTGAGC
TATGAGAAAGCGCCACGCTTCCCGAAGGGAGAAAGGCGGACAGGTATCCGGTAAGCGGCAGGGTCGGAAC
AGGAGAGCGCACGAGGGAGCTTCCAGGGGGAAACGCCTGGTATCTTTATAGTCCTGTCGGGTTTCGCCAC
CTCTGACTTGAGCGTCGATTTTTGTGATGCTCGTCAGGGGGGCGGAGCCTATGGAAAAACGCCAGCAACG
CGGCCTTTTTACGGTTCCTGGCCTTTTGCTGGCCTTTTGCTCACATGTTCTTTCCTGCGTTATCCCCTGA
TTCTGTGGATAACCGTATTACCGCCTTTGAGTGAGCTGATACCGCTCGCCGCAGCCGAACGACCGAGCGC
AGCGAGTCAGTGAGCGAGGAAGCGGAAGAGCGCCTGATGCGGTATTTTCTCCTTACGCATCTGTGCGGTA
TTTCACACCGCATATATGGTGCACTCTCAGTACAATCTGCTCTGATGCCGCATAGTTAAGCCAGTATACA
CTCCGCTATCGCTACGTGACTGGGTCATGGCTGCGCCCCGACACCCGCCAACACCCGCTGACGCGCCCTG
ACGGGCTTGTCTGCTCCCGGCATCCGCTTACAGACAAGCTGTGACCGTCTCCGGGAGCTGCATGTGTCAG
AGGTTTTCACCGTCATCACCGAAACGCGCGAGGCAGCTGCGGTAAAGCTCATCAGCGTGGTCGTGAAGCG
ATTCACAGATGTCTGCCTGTTCATCCGCGTCCAGCTCGTTGAGTTTCTCCAGAAGCGTTAATGTCTGGCT
TCTGATAAAGCGGGCCATGTTAAGGGCGGTTTTTTCCTGTTTGGTCACTGATGCCTCCGTGTAAGGGGGA
TTTCTGTTCATGGGGGTAATGATACCGATGAAACGAGAGAGGATGCTCACGATACGGGTTACTGATGATG
AACATGCCCGGTTACTGGAACGTTGTGAGGGTAAACAACTGGCGGTATGGATGCGGCGGGACCAGAGAAA
AATCACTCAGGGTCAATGCCAGCGCTTCGTTAATACAGATGTAGGTGTTCCACAGGGTAGCCAGCAGCAT
CCTGCGATGCAGATCCGGAACATAATGGTGCAGGGCGCTGACTTCCGCGTTTCCAGACTTTACGAAACAC
GGAAACCGAAGACCATTCATGTTGTTGCTCAGGTCGCAGACGTTTTGCAGCAGCAGTCGCTTCACGTTCG
CTCGCGTATCGGTGATTCATTCTGCTAACCAGTAAGGCAACCCCGCCAGCCTAGCCGGGTCCTCAACGAC
AGGAGCACGATCATGCGCACCCGTGGGGCCGCCATGCCGGCGATAATGGCCTGCTTCTCGCCGAAACGTT
TGGTGGCGGGACCAGTGACGAAGGCTTGAGCGAGGGCGTGCAAGATTCCGAATACCGCAAGCGACAGGCC
GATCATCGTCGCGCTCCAGCGAAAGCGGTCCTCGCCGAAAATGACCCAGAGCGCTGCCGGCACCTGTCCT
ACGAGTTGCATGATAAAGAAGACAGTCATAAGTGCGGCGACGATAGTCATGCCCCGCGCCCACCGGAAGG
AGCTGACTGGGTTGAAGGCTCTCAAGGGCATCGGTCGAGATCCCGGTGCCTAATGAGTGAGCTAACTTAC
ATTAATTGCGTTGCGCTCACTGCCCGCTTTCCAGTCGGGAAACCTGTCGTGCCAGCTGCATTAATGAATC
GGCCAACGCGCGGGGAGAGGCGGTTTGCGTATTGGGCGCCAGGGTGGTTTTTCTTTTCACCAGTGAGACG
GGCAACAGCTGATTGCCCTTCACCGCCTGGCCCTGAGAGAGTTGCAGCAAGCGGTCCACGCTGGTTTGCC
CCAGCAGGCGAAAATCCTGTTTGATGGTGGTTAACGGCGGGATATAACATGAGCTGTCTTCGGTATCGTC
GTATCCCACTACCGAGATATCCGCACCAACGCGCAGCCCGGACTCGGTAATGGCGCGCATTGCGCCCAGC
GCCATCTGATCGTTGGCAACCAGCATCGCAGTGGGAACGATGCCCTCATTCAGCATTTGCATGGTTTGTT
GAAAACCGGACATGGCACTCCAGTCGCCTTCCCGTTCCGCTATCGGCTGAATTTGATTGCGAGTGAGATA
TTTATGCCAGCCAGCCAGACGCAGACGCGCCGAGACAGAACTTAATGGGCCCGCTAACAGCGCGATTTGC
TGGTGACCCAATGCGACCAGATGCTCCACGCCCAGTCGCGTACCGTCTTCATGGGAGAAAATAATACTGT
TGATGGGTGTCTGGTCAGAGACATCAAGAAATAACGCCGGAACATTAGTGCAGGCAGCTTCCACAGCAAT
GGCATCCTGGTCATCCAGCGGATAGTTAATGATCAGCCCACTGACGCGTTGCGCGAGAAGATTGTGCACC
GCCGCTTTACAGGCTTCGACGCCGCTTCGTTCTACCATCGACACCACCACGCTGGCACCCAGTTGATCGG
CGCGAGATTTAATCGCCGCGACAATTTGCGACGGCGCGTGCAGGGCCAGACTGGAGGTGGCAACGCCAAT
CAGCAACGACTGTTTGCCCGCCAGTTGTTGTGCCACGCGGTTGGGAATGTAATTCAGCTCCGCCATCGCC
GCTTCCACTTTTTCCCGCGTTTTCGCAGAAACGTGGCTGGCCTGGTTCACCACGCGGGAAACGGTCTGAT
AAGAGACACCGGCATACTCTGCGACATCGTATAACGTTACTGGTTTCACATTCACCACCCTGAATTGACT
CTCTTCCGGGCGCTATCATGCCATACCGCGAAAGGTTTTGCGCCATTCGATGGTGTCCGGGATCTCGACG
CTCTCCCTTATGCGACTCCTGCATTAGGAAGCAGCCCAGTAGTAGGTTGAGGCCGTTGAGCACCGCCGCC
GCAAGGAATGGTGCATGCAAGGAGATGGCGCCCAACAGTCCCCCGGCCACGGGGCCTGCCACCATACCCA
CGCCGAAACAAGCGCTCATGAGCCCGAAGTGGCGAGCCCGATCTTCCCCATCGGTGATGTCGGCGATATA
GGCGCCAGCAACCGCACCTGTGGCGCCGGTGATGCCGGCCACGATGCGTCCGGCGTAGAGGATCGAGATC
TCGATCCCGCGAAATTAATACGACTCACTATAGGGGAATTGTGAGCGGATAACAATTCCCCTCTAGAAAT
AATTTTGTTTAACTTTAAGAAGGAGATATACATATGTACTCTGCTCTGGACTTGGCCATTTATCCAATTC
TGTTATTCTACTTCAACTTGTCAGGGCCAGCAAGCGGATGTCCCCACGCAAGTCGTGTTTGGGGATCCAG
TAAAGTTCTGCGTAATACCGCTTGGAATCGAGCCCTACTGGAGTATAGACATACCGTTAGAATATCTTCC
TATAGTATAAGTTTACACGACCCCTCATTACCTTCCAGCGCTTGTATGGCATTATTGGACGGCAAAGAGG
TTGCTCAACATAACTCCCCTGAATCCTGCTGGATTGTGGTCAGAGGTAAGGTCTATGACGTTACTGAAAT
GCATGCTGATGCATATTTACTTGCCTGCTTCTGCGCCGCCTTTCTTGACGACCACCCGGGTGGTGCTAGG
GTCATTCTACAATGCGCTGGTCGTGATGCAACGGCTGATTATGATGCAATACATCCACCGCAGTTAATAG
AAGAGACTCTCCCACCGTCGGCCTTCAAGGGAGAAGTGGACGTTTCTTCTTTAGAACAATCCAAAAGTAC
GTCCGAACAAGGTGCATCCACTAACTCAACTAGCGATGGTCCCCCGCCACTATCTTCTTTAATCAACCTT
AGGGATTTCGAAGCTGTTGCAGAGCGACATCTCCCGCCTAACGCTTGGGCATATTATGCCGCTGGTGCCG
ATGACGAGGTTTCGAAGCTAGAGGCTGAGAGAGCCTATAGAAAAGTGTTGTTGCGTCCGAGGATCTTGCG
TAACGTCGGATCAATCGATACTAGAACTACGATTCTGGGTCATCCTGTTAGTCTTCCAGTATATATAAGC
GCTGTCGGTATCGCCAAATTCGCACATCCTGGTGGTGAGTGTACATTGGCCGCTGCTGCAGGAAAAGAAG
GTTTAGCCCAGCTTGTAGCCACCCGTTCCTCTATGAGCATCGAATCTATCATGCAGGCAAGAACACGTTC
TGACCAGCCCATATTCTTCCAATTGTACATGCACAAAGATATGAAGCAGTCAGAAGCTACGATTAGACGT
GCTGTCCAAGCTGGAGTGTCCGCTATCTGGTTGACGGTGGACTCTCCAGTCACAGGCAAGAGGGAGCGAG
ATGAGCGTCTCAAAGCCAACGTTGACGTGGGTGAGCAGAATAAGATTATTGGCGGTAAGGGCCAGCCAGT
CCAAGGCATCGCCAAAACCTTGTCTAGCACTGTTTCTCCATACCTTGACTGGAACACTATAGCCTGGATA
AGACAGATTACGGATCTACCACTTGTTATCAAGGGAATTCAATGCGTCGAAGATGCTGTTTTGGCATATA
AACACGGTGTGCAGGGTATTGTCCTGAGTAATCATGGTGGTCGTTCCCAAGATACTGCACAGCCGCCGCT
ATTGACTCTGCTAGAAATTAACAAGTTCGCACCAGACATTCTGGGAAAAGATATGCAGATATTTATAGAT
GGCGGAATCCGTCGAGGCACAGACGTTATTAAGGCTCTAGCCTTGGGAGCCACTGCCGTGGGCTTGGGCC
GACCTTTCCTTTACAGTATGGCTGCAGGATATGGTGAAGCAGGGACTCGAAGAATGGTCCAAATCCTTAG
GGAAGAAATTGAGACCAACATGGCATTGGTAGGTGCTACAACAGTAGCAGAGATAGATAGAGGCATGGTT
AACACTGCCAGGCTGGAACGTGACCTTACTGCATATGCTAGACTTGCAGCAGCTTTGGAACACCACCATC
AC
