>Addgene plasmid #163220 | A0A0F4YNJ0 | depositor partial sequence | sequence record 316314 | insert gene sequence
ATGTACTCTGCTCTGGACTTGGCCATTTATCCAATTCTGTTATTCTACTTCAACTTGTCAGGGCCAGCAA
GCGGATGTCCCCACGCAAGTCGTGTTTGGGGATCCAGTAAAGTTCTGCGTAATACCGCTTGGAATCGAGC
CCTACTGGAGTATAGACATACCGTTAGAATATCTTCCTATAGTATAAGTTTACACGACCCCTCATTACCT
TCCAGCGCTTGTATGGCATTATTGGACGGCAAAGAGGTTGCTCAACATAACTCCCCTGAATCCTGCTGGA
TTGTGGTCAGAGGTAAGGTCTATGACGTTACTGAAATGCATGCTGATGCATATTTACTTGCCTGCTTCTG
CGCCGCCTTTCTTGACGACCACCCGGGTGGTGCTAGGGTCATTCTACAATGCGCTGGTCGTGATGCAACG
GCTGATTATGATGCAATACATCCACCGCAGTTAATAGAAGAGACTCTCCCACCGTCGGCCTTCAAGGGAG
AAGTGGACGTTTCTTCTTTAGAACAATCCAAAAGTACGTCCGAACAAGGTGCATCCACTAACTCAACTAG
CGATGGTCCCCCGCCACTATCTTCTTTAATCAACCTTAGGGATTTCGAAGCTGTTGCAGAGCGACATCTC
CCGCCTAACGCTTGGGCATATTATGCCGCTGGTGCCGATGACGAGGTTTCGAAGCTAGAGGCTGAGAGAG
CCTATAGAAAAGTGTTGTTGCGTCCGAGGATCTTGCGTAACGTCGGATCAATCGATACTAGAACTACGAT
TCTGGGTCATCCTGTTAGTCTTCCAGTATATATAAGCGCTGTCGGTATCGCCAAATTCGCACATCCTGGT
GGTGAGTGTACATTGGCCGCTGCTGCAGGAAAAGAAGGTTTAGCCCAGCTTGTAGCCACCCGTTCCTCTA
TGAGCATCGAATCTATCATGCAGGCAAGAACACGTTCTGACCAGCCCATATTCTTCCAATTGTACATGCA
CAAAGATATGAAGCAGTCAGAAGCTACGATTAGACGTGCTGTCCAAGCTGGAGTGTCCGCTATCTGGTTG
ACGGTGGACTCTCCAGTCACAGGCAAGAGGGAGCGAGATGAGCGTCTCAAAGCCAACGTTGACGTGGGTG
AGCAGAATAAGATTATTGGCGGTAAGGGCCAGCCAGTCCAAGGCATCGCCAAAACCTTGTCTAGCACTGT
TTCTCCATACCTTGACTGGAACACTATAGCCTGGATAAGACAGATTACGGATCTACCACTTGTTATCAAG
GGAATTCAATGCGTCGAAGATGCTGTTTTGGCATATAAACACGGTGTGCAGGGTATTGTCCTGAGTAATC
ATGGTGGTCGTTCCCAAGATACTGCACAGCCGCCGCTATTGACTCTGCTAGAAATTAACAAGTTCGCACC
AGACATTCTGGGAAAAGATATGCAGATATTTATAGATGGCGGAATCCGTCGAGGCACAGACGTTATTAAG
GCTCTAGCCTTGGGAGCCACTGCCGTGGGCTTGGGCCGACCTTTCCTTTACAGTATGGCTGCAGGATATG
GTGAAGCAGGGACTCGAAGAATGGTCCAAATCCTTAGGGAAGAAATTGAGACCAACATGGCATTGGTAGG
TGCTACAACAGTAGCAGAGATAGATAGAGGCATGGTTAACACTGCCAGGCTGGAACGTGACCTTACTGCA
TATGCTAGACTTGCAGCAGCTTTGGAACACCACCATCAC
